Addgene plasmid #26974: pN1-Lck-GCaMP3
Depositing lab: Baljit Khakh. Depositing organization: University of California, Los Angeles (UCLA). Publication: Monitoring astrocyte calcium microdomains with improved membrane targeted GCaMP reporters. Shigetomi E, Kracun S, Khakh BS.. Neuron Glia Biol. 2010 Dec 16:1-9. [Epub ahead of print] 10.1017/S1740925X10000219 PubMed 21205365.
Backbone
  Vector backbone: pEGFP-N1
  Backbone manufacturer: Clontech
  Backbone size w/o insert (bp): 3950
  Vector type: Mammalian Expression
  Selectable markers: Neomycin (select with G418)
Growth in bacteria
  Bacterial resistance: Kanamycin, 50 μg/mL
  Growth temperature: 37°C
  Growth strain: DH5alpha
  Copy number: High Copy
Gene/Insert
  Gene/Insert name: Lck-GCaMP3 (alt names: GCaMP; GCaMP3; Lck-GCaMP3)
  Insert size (bp): 1480
  Mutation: Plasmid contains N-terminal 26 amino acid membrane targeting sequence of Lck (Src tyrosine kinase) fused to GCaMP3. 6xHis and Xpress (FLAG-like) epitope tags contained within 'RSET' sequence, making up the linker region between Lck and GCaMP3
  Tag / fusion protein: His (N terminal on backbone); Xpress (N terminal on backbone)
  Cloning method: Restriction Enzyme; 5′ cloning site BglII (not destroyed); 3′ cloning site NotI (not destroyed)
  Sequencing primers: 5′ ACGGTGGGAGGTCTATATAAGCAG AG
Terms and licenses: Academic/Nonprofit Terms; Industry Terms: Not Available to Industry
Depositor comments: Sequence is identical to pN1-Lck-GCaMP2 http://www.addgene.org/24794 , except for three mutations in GCaMP2 to make GCaMP3: M153K (EGFP); T203V (EGFP) and N60D (CaM). Note that the RSET tag refers to the first 37 amino acids of the insert, which include the His tag, T7 tag and Xpress tag: MGSHHHHHHGMASMTGGQQMGRDLYDDDDKDLATMVD A genetically targeted optical sensor to monitor calcium signals in astrocyte processes. Shigetomi E., et al. Nat. Neurosci. 2010 Jun;13(6):759-66.
How to cite: pN1-Lck-GCaMP3 was a gift from Baljit Khakh (Addgene plasmid # 26974 ; http://n2t.net/addgene:26974 ; RRID:Addgene_26974)
