[The description below was written by a language model from this plasmid's Addgene catalogue record and pLannotate feature annotations shown in this document.]
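Description:
pN1-Lck-GCaMP3 is a mammalian expression plasmid built on the Clontech pEGFP-N1 backbone, with the Lck-GCaMP3 coding sequence (about 1.5 kb) cloned between the BglII and NotI sites; the full sequence record is 5,427 nt. It is maintained in E. coli at high copy through a ColE1/pUC-type origin and also carries an f1 phage origin. One NeoR/KanR (Tn5 aminoglycoside phosphotransferase) gene serves both hosts. A bacterial bla-type promoter drives it for kanamycin selection, and the SV40 enhancer/early promoter, paired with an HSV TK polyadenylation signal, drives it for G418 selection of transfected mammalian cells.

The payload is expressed from the human CMV immediate-early enhancer and promoter and terminated by the SV40 poly(A) signal. The open reading frame begins with the N-terminal 26 amino acids of the Src-family tyrosine kinase Lck, a membrane-targeting sequence that tethers the fusion to the plasma membrane. Next comes an "RSET" linker containing 6xHis, T7 and Xpress epitope tags, and then the genetically encoded calcium indicator GCaMP3. The automated annotation labels the sensor region as a GCaMP6f fragment, which most likely reflects sequence similarity within the GCaMP family, as the catalogue entry identifies it as GCaMP3. According to the depositor, the construct is identical to the corresponding Lck-GCaMP2 plasmid except for three substitutions, two in the EGFP portion (M153K, T203V) and one in calmodulin (N60D). Short annotated fragments of SV40 large T antigen, ble and the bGH poly(A) signal look like backbone remnants or partial matches rather than functional elements.

The associated publications describe membrane-targeted GCaMP reporters for optical imaging of near-membrane calcium signals, particularly calcium microdomains in astrocyte processes.
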