Features (pLannotate 1.2.2; 15 found; start..end, strand, type, name):
     61..364     +  enhancer       CMV enhancer: human cytomegalovirus immediate early enhancer
    365..568     +  promoter       CMV promoter: human cytomegalovirus (CMV) immediate early promoter
    591..614     +  misc_feature   MCS (fragment): multiple cloning site
    621..698     +  CDS            LCK (fragment): LCK_HUMAN - Experimental evidence at protein level: Swiss-Prot protein existence level 1. Non-receptor tyrosine-protein kinase that plays an essential role in the selection and maturation of developing T-cells in the thymus and in the function of mature T-cells. Plays a key role in T- cell antigen receptor (TCR)-linked signal transduction pathways. Constitutively associated with the cytoplasmic portions of the CD4 and CD8 surface receptors. Association of the TCR with a peptide antigen- bound MHC complex facilitates the interaction of CD4 and CD8 with MHC class II and class I molecules, respec
    743..2093    +  CDS            GCaMP6f (fragment): improved fluorescent protein-based calcium sensor (Chen et al., 2013)
   2109..2192    +  CDS            large T antigen (fragment): large T antigen from SV40 (simian virus 40)
   2215..2336    +  polyA_signal   SV40 poly(A) signal: SV40 polyadenylation signal
   2370..2798    -  rep_origin     f1 ori (sequence partly withheld): f1 bacteriophage origin of replication; arrow indicates direction of (+) strand synthesis
   2825..2929    +  promoter       AmpR promoter: bla
   2931..3288    +  promoter       SV40 promoter: SV40 enhancer and early promoter
   3323..4117    +  CDS            NeoR/KanR: aminoglycoside phosphotransferase from Tn5; aph(3')-II (or nptII); confers resistance to neomycin, kanamycin, and G418 (Geneticin®)
   4138..4290    +  CDS            ble (fragment): BLE_KLEPN - Experimental evidence at protein level: Swiss-Prot protein existence level 1. Binding protein with a strong affinity to the bleomycin family of antibiotics. Binds to CL990; an antimitotic-antibiotic compound. From Klebsiella pneumoniae.
   4349..4396    +  polyA_signal   HSV TK poly(A) signal: herpes simplex virus thymidine kinase polyadenylation signal (Cole and Stacy, 1985)
   4487..4503    -  polyA_signal   bGH poly(A) signal (fragment): bovine growth hormone polyadenylation signal
   4725..5313    +  rep_origin     ori: high-copy-number ColE1/pMB1/pBR322/pUC origin of replication
>Addgene plasmid #26974 | pN1-Lck-GCaMP3 | depositor full sequence | sequence record 12777 | Author sequence
TAGTTATTAATAGTAATCAATTACGGGGTCATTAGTTCATAGCCCATATATGGAGTTCCGCGTTACATAA
CTTACGGTAAATGGCCCGCCTGGCTGACCGCCCAACGACCCCCGCCCATTGACGTCAATAATGACGTATG
TTCCCATAGTAACGCCAATAGGGACTTTCCATTGACGTCAATGGGTGGAGTATTTACGGTAAACTGCCCA
CTTGGCAGTACATCAAGTGTATCATATGCCAAGTACGCCCCCTATTGACGTCAATGACGGTAAATGGCCC
GCCTGGCATTATGCCCAGTACATGACCTTATGGGACTTTCCTACTTGGCAGTACATCTACGTATTAGTCA
TCGCTATTACCATGGTGATGCGGTTTTGGCAGTACATCAATGGGCGTGGATAGCGGTTTGACTCACGGGG
ATTTCCAAGTCTCCACCCCATTGACGTCAATGGGAGTTTGTTTTGGCACCAAAATCAACGGGACTTTCCA
AAATGTCGTAACAACTCCGCCCCATTGACGCAAATGGGCGGTAGGCGTGTACGGTGGGAGGTCTATATAA
GCAGAGCTGGTTTAGTGAACCGTCAGATCCGCTAGCGCTACCGGACTCAGATCTGCCACCATGGGCTGTG
GCTGCAGCTCAAACCCTGAAGATGACTGGATGGAGAACATTGACGTGTGTGAGAACTGCCATTATCCCCC
GCCGAAGCTTCGAATTGATCCACCGGATCTCGCCACCATGCGGGGTTCTCATCATCATCATCATCATGGT
ATGGCTAGCATGACTGGTGGACAGCAAATGGGTCGGGATCTGTACGACGATGACGATAAGGATCTCGCCA
CCATGGTCGACTCATCACGTCGTAAGTGGAATAAGACAGGTCACGCAGTCAGAGCTATAGGTCGGCTGAG
CTCACTCGAGAACGTCTATATCAAGGCCGACAAGCAGAAGAACGGCATCAAGGCGAACTTCAAGATCCGC
CACAACATCGAGGACGGCGGCGTGCAGCTCGCCTACCACTACCAGCAGAACACCCCCATCGGCGACGGCC
CCGTGCTGCTGCCCGACAACCACTACCTGAGCGTCCAGTCCAAACTTTCGAAAGACCCCAACGAGAAGCG
CGATCACATGGTCCTGCTGGAGTTCGTGACCGCCGCCGGGATCACTCTCGGCATGGACGAGCTGTACAAG
GGCGGTACCGGAGGGAGCATGGTGAGCAAGGGCGAGGAGCTGTTCACCGGGGTGGTGCCCATCCTGGTCG
AGCTGGACGGCGACGTAAACGGCCACAAGTTCAGCGTGTCCGGCGAGGGTGAGGGCGATGCCACCTACGG
CAAGCTGACCCTGAAGTTCATCTGCACCACCGGCAAGCTGCCCGTGCCCTGGCCCACCCTCGTGACCACC
CTGACCTACGGCGTGCAGTGCTTCAGCCGCTACCCCGACCACATGAAGCAGCACGACTTCTTCAAGTCCG
CCATGCCCGAAGGCTACATCCAGGAGCGCACCATCTTCTTCAAGGACGACGGCAACTACAAGACCCGCGC
CGAGGTGAAGTTCGAGGGCGACACCCTGGTGAACCGCATCGAGCTGAAGGGCATCGACTTCAAGGAGGAC
GGCAACATCCTGGGGCACAAGCTGGAGTACAACACGCGTGACCAACTGACTGAAGAGCAGATCGCAGAAT
TTAAAGAGGCTTTCTCCCTATTTGACAAGGACGGGGATGGGACAATAACAACCAAGGAGCTGGGGACGGT
GATGCGGTCTCTGGGGCAGAACCCCACAGAAGCAGAGCTGCAGGACATGATCAATGAAGTAGATGCCGAC
GGTGATGGCACAATCGACTTCCCTGAGTTCCTGACAATGATGGCAAGAAAAATGAAAGACACAGACAGTG
AAGAAGAAATTAGAGAAGCGTTCCGTGTGTTTGATAAGGATGGCAATGGCTACATCAGTGCAGCAGAGCT
TCGCCACGTGATGACAAACCTTGGAGAGAAGTTAACAGATGAAGAGGTTGATGAAATGATCAGGGAAGCA
GACATCGATGGGGATGGTCAGGTAAACTACGAAGAGTTTGTACAAATGATGACAGCGAAGTGAGCGGCCG
CGACTCTAGATCATAATCAGCCATACCACATTTGTAGAGGTTTTACTTGCTTTAAAAAACCTCCCACACC
TCCCCCTGAACCTGAAACATAAAATGAATGCAATTGTTGTTGTTAACTTGTTTATTGCAGCTTATAATGG
TTACAAATAAAGCAATAGCATCACAAATTTCACAAATAAAGCATTTTTTTCACTGCATTCTAGTTGTGGT
TTGTCCAAACTCATCAATGTATCTTAAGGCGTAAATTGTAAGCGTTAATATTTTGTTAAAATTCGCGTTA
AATTTTTGTTAAATCAGCTCATTTTTTAACCAATAGGCCGAAATCGGCAAAATCCCTTATAAATCAAAAG
AATAGACCGAGATAGGGTTGAGTGTTGTTCCAGTTTGGAACAAGAGTCCACTATTAAAGAACGTGGACTC
CAACGTCAAAGG
[49 nt withheld, positions 2533-2581]
T
[91 nt withheld, positions 2583-2673]
G
[124 nt withheld, positions 2675-2798]
CAGGTGGCACTTTTCGGGGAAATGTGCGCGGAACCCCTATTTGTTTATTTTTCTAAATACATTCAAATAT
GTATCCGCTCATGAGACAATAACCCTGATAAATGCTTCAATAATATTGAAAAAGGAAGAGTCCTGAGGCG
GAAAGAACCAGCTGTGGAATGTGTGTCAGTTAGGGTGTGGAAAGTCCCCAGGCTCCCCAGCAGGCAGAAG
TATGCAAAGCATGCATCTCAATTAGTCAGCAACCAGGTGTGGAAAGTCCCCAGGCTCCCCAGCAGGCAGA
AGTATGCAAAGCATGCATCTCAATTAGTCAGCAACCATAGTCCCGCCCCTAACTCCGCCCATCCCGCCCC
TAACTCCGCCCAGTTCCGCCCATTCTCCGCCCCATGGCTGACTAATTTTTTTTATTTATGCAGAGGCCGA
GGCCGCCTCGGCCTCTGAGCTATTCCAGAAGTAGTGAGGAGGCTTTTTTGGAGGCCTAGGCTTTTGCAAA
GATCGATCAAGAGACAGGATGAGGATCGTTTCGCATGATTGAACAAGATGGATTGCACGCAGGTTCTCCG
GCCGCTTGGGTGGAGAGGCTATTCGGCTATGACTGGGCACAACAGACAATCGGCTGCTCTGATGCCGCCG
TGTTCCGGCTGTCAGCGCAGGGGCGCCCGGTTCTTTTTGTCAAGACCGACCTGTCCGGTGCCCTGAATGA
ACTGCAAGACGAGGCAGCGCGGCTATCGTGGCTGGCCACGACGGGCGTTCCTTGCGCAGCTGTGCTCGAC
GTTGTCACTGAAGCGGGAAGGGACTGGCTGCTATTGGGCGAAGTGCCGGGGCAGGATCTCCTGTCATCTC
ACCTTGCTCCTGCCGAGAAAGTATCCATCATGGCTGATGCAATGCGGCGGCTGCATACGCTTGATCCGGC
TACCTGCCCATTCGACCACCAAGCGAAACATCGCATCGAGCGAGCACGTACTCGGATGGAAGCCGGTCTT
GTCGATCAGGATGATCTGGACGAAGAGCATCAGGGGCTCGCGCCAGCCGAACTGTTCGCCAGGCTCAAGG
CGAGCATGCCCGACGGCGAGGATCTCGTCGTGACCCATGGCGATGCCTGCTTGCCGAATATCATGGTGGA
AAATGGCCGCTTTTCTGGATTCATCGACTGTGGCCGGCTGGGTGTGGCGGACCGCTATCAGGACATAGCG
TTGGCTACCCGTGATATTGCTGAAGAGCTTGGCGGCGAATGGGCTGACCGCTTCCTCGTGCTTTACGGTA
TCGCCGCTCCCGATTCGCAGCGCATCGCCTTCTATCGCCTTCTTGACGAGTTCTTCTGAGCGGGACTCTG
GGGTTCGAAATGACCGACCAAGCGACGCCCAACCTGCCATCACGAGATTTCGATTCCACCGCCGCCTTCT
ATGAAAGGTTGGGCTTCGGAATCGTTTTCCGGGACGCCGGCTGGATGATCCTCCAGCGCGGGGATCTCAT
GCTGGAGTTCTTCGCCCACCCTAGGGGGAGGCTAACTGAAACACGGAAGGAGACAATACCGGAAGGAACC
CGCGCTATGACGGCAATAAAAAGACAGAATAAAACGCACGGTGTTGGGTCGTTTGTTCATAAACGCGGGG
TTCGGTCCCAGGGCTGGCACTCTGTCGATACCCCACCGAGACCCCATTGGGGCCAATACGCCCGCGTTTC
TTCCTTTTCCCCACCCCACCCCCCAAGTTCGGGTGAAGGCCCAGGGCTCGCAGCCAACGTCGGGGCGGCA
GGCCCTGCCATAGCCTCAGGTTACTCATATATACTTTAGATTGATTTAAAACTTCATTTTTAATTTAAAA
GGATCTAGGTGAAGATCCTTTTTGATAATCTCATGACCAAAATCCCTTAACGTGAGTTTTCGTTCCACTG
AGCGTCAGACCCCGTAGAAAAGATCAAAGGATCTTCTTGAGATCCTTTTTTTCTGCGCGTAATCTGCTGC
TTGCAAACAAAAAAACCACCGCTACCAGCGGTGGTTTGTTTGCCGGATCAAGAGCTACCAACTCTTTTTC
CGAAGGTAACTGGCTTCAGCAGAGCGCAGATACCAAATACTGTCCTTCTAGTGTAGCCGTAGTTAGGCCA
CCACTTCAAGAACTCTGTAGCACCGCCTACATACCTCGCTCTGCTAATCCTGTTACCAGTGGCTGCTGCC
AGTGGCGATAAGTCGTGTCTTACCGGGTTGGACTCAAGACGATAGTTACCGGATAAGGCGCAGCGGTCGG
GCTGAACGGGGGGTTCGTGCACACAGCCCAGCTTGGAGCGAACGACCTACACCGAACTGAGATACCTACA
GCGTGAGCTATGAGAAAGCGCCACGCTTCCCGAAGGGAGAAAGGCGGACAGGTATCCGGTAAGCGGCAGG
GTCGGAACAGGAGAGCGCACGAGGGAGCTTCCAGGGGGAAACGCCTGGTATCTTTATAGTCCTGTCGGGT
TTCGCCACCTCTGACTTGAGCGTCGATTTTTGTGATGCTCGTCAGGGGGGCGGAGCCTATGGAAAAACGC
CAGCAACGCGGCCTTTTTACGGTTCCTGGCCTTTTGCTGGCCTTTTGCTCACATGTTCTTTCCTGCGTTA
TCCCCTGATTCTGTGGATAACCGTATTACCGCCATGCAT
