>Addgene plasmid #26974 | pN1-Lck-GCaMP3 | addgene partial sequence | sequence record 33189 | 26974 with EGFP-N
CTCGCCCTTGCTCACCATGCTCCCTCCGGTACCGCCCTTGTACAGCTCGTCCATGCCGAGAGTGATCCCG
GCGGCGGTCACGAACTCCAGCAGGACCATGTGATCGCGCTTCTCGTTGGGGTCTTTCGAAAGTTTGGACT
GGACGCTCAGGTAGTGGTTGTCGGGCAGCAGCACGGGGCCGTCGCCGATGGGGGTGTTCTGCTGGTAGTG
GTAGGCGAGCTGCACGCCGCCGTCCTCGATGTTGTGGCGGATCTTGAAGTTCGCCTTGATGCCGTTCTTC
TGCTTGTCGGCCTTGATATAGACGTTCTCGAGTGAGCTCAGCCGACCTATAGCTCTGACTGCGTGACCTG
TCTTATTCCACTTACGACGTGATGAGTCGACCATGGTGGCGAGATCCTTATCGTCATCGTCGTACAGATC
CCGACCCATTTGCTGTCCACCAGTCATGCTAGCCATACCATGATGATGATGATGATGAGAACCCCGCATG
GTGGCGAGATCCGGTGGATCAATTCGAAGCTTCGGCGGGGGATAATGGCAGTTCTCACACACGTCAATGT
TCTCCATCCAGTCATCTTCAGGGTTTGAGCTGCAGCCACAGCCCATGGTGGCAGATCTGAGTCCGGTAGC
GCTAGCGGATCTGACGGTTCACTAAACCAGCTCTGCTTATATAGACCTCCCACCGTACACGCCTACCGCC
CATTTGCGTCAATGGGGCGGAGTTGTTACGACATTTTGGAAAGTCCCGTTGATTTTGGTGCCAAAACAAA
CTCCCATTGACGTCAATGGGGTGGAGACTTGGAAATCCCCGTGAGTCAAACCGCTATCCACGCCCATTGA
TGTACTGCCAAAACCGCATCACCATGGTAATAGCGATGACTAATACGTAGATGTACTGCCAAGTAGGAAA
GTCCCATAAGGTCATGTACTGGGCATAATGCCAGG
