>Addgene plasmid #26974 | pN1-Lck-GCaMP3 | addgene partial sequence | sequence record 118742 | CMV-F 5'-CGCAAATGGGCGGTAGGCGTG-3'
CTATATAAGCAGAGCTGGTTTAGTGAACCGTCAGATCCGCTAGCGCTACCGGACTCAGATCTGCCACCAT
GGGCTGTGGCTGCAGCTCAAACCCTGAAGATGACTGGATGGAGAACATTGACGTGTGTGAGAACTGCCAT
TATCCCCCGCCGAAGCTTCGAATTGATCCACCGGATCTCGCCACCATGCGGGGTTCTCATCATCATCATC
ATCATGGTATGGCTAGCATGACTGGTGGACAGCAAATGGGTCGGGATCTGTACGACGATGACGATAAGGA
TCTCGCCACCATGGTCGACTCATCACGTCGTAAGTGGAATAAGACAGGTCACGCAGTCAGAGCTATAGGT
CGGCTGAGCTCACTCGAGAACGTCTATATCAAGGCCGACAAGCAGAAGAACGGCATCAAGGCGAACTTCA
AGATCCGCCACAACATCGAGGACGGCGGCGTGCAGCTCGCCTACCACTACCAGCAGAACACCCCCATCGG
CGACGGCCCCGTGCTGCTGCCCGACAACCACTACCTGAGCGTCCAGTCCAAACTTTCGAAAGACCCCAAC
GAGAAGCGCGATCACATGGTCCTGCTGGAGTTCGTGACCGCCGCCGGGATCACTCTCGGCATGGACGAGC
TGTACAAGGGCGGTACCGGAGGGAGCATGGTGAGCAAGGGCGAGGAGCTGTTCACCGGGGTGGTGCCCAT
CCTGGTCGAGCTGGACGGCGACGTAAACGGCCACAAGTTCAGCGTGTCCGGCGAGGGTGAGGGCGATGCC
ACCTACGGCAAGCTGACCCTGAAGTTCATCTGCACCACCGGCAAGCTGCCCGTGCCCTGGCCCACCCTCG
TGACCACCCTGACCTACGGCGTGCAGTGCTTCAGCCGCTACCCCGACCACATGAAGCAGCACGACTTCTT
CAAGTCCGCCATGCCCGAAGGCTACATCCAGGAGCGCACCATCTTCTTCAAGGACGACGGCAACTACAAG
ACCCGCGCCGAGGTGAAGTTCGAGGG
