>Addgene plasmid #26974 | pN1-Lck-GCaMP3 | addgene partial sequence | sequence record 118743 | SV40pA-R 5'-GAAATTTGTGATGCTATTGC-3'
TTATAAGCTGCAATAAACAAGTTAACAACAACAATTGCATTCATTTTATGTTTCAGGTTCAGGGGGAGGT
GTGGGAGGTTTTTTAAAGCAAGTAAAACCTCTACAAATGTGGTATGGCTGATTATGATCTAGAGTCGCGG
CCGCTCACTTCGCTGTCATCATTTGTACAAACTCTTCGTAGTTTACCTGACCATCCCCATCGATGTCTGC
TTCCCTGATCATTTCATCAACCTCTTCATCTGTTAACTTCTCTCCAAGGTTTGTCATCACGTGGCGAAGC
TCTGCTGCACTGATGTAGCCATTGCCATCCTTATCAAACACACGGAACGCTTCTCTAATTTCTTCTTCAC
TGTCTGTGTCTTTCATTTTTCTTGCCATCATTGTCAGGAACTCAGGGAAGTCGATTGTGCCATCACCGTC
GGCATCTACTTCATTGATCATGTCCTGCAGCTCTGCTTCTGTGGGGTTCTGCCCCAGAGACCGCATCACC
GTCCCCAGCTCCTTGGTTGTTATTGTCCCATCCCCGTCCTTGTCAAATAGGGAGAAAGCCTCTTTAAATT
CTGCGATCTGCTCTTCAGTCAGTTGGTCACGCGTGTTGTACTCCAGCTTGTGCCCCAGGATGTTGCCGTC
CTCCTTGAAGTCGATGCCCTTCAGCTCGATGCGGTTCACCAGGGTGTCGCCCTCGAACTTCACCTCGGCG
CGGGTCTTGTAGTTGCCGTCGTCCTTGAAGAAGATGGTGCGCTCCTGGATGTAGCCTTCGGGCATGGCGG
ACTTGAAGAAGTCGTGCTGCTTCATGTGGTCGGGGTAGCGGCTGAAGCACTGCACGCCGTAGGTCAGGGT
GGTCACGAGGGTGGGCCAGGGCACGGGCAGCTTGCCGGTGGTGCAGATGAACTTCAGGGTCAGCTTGCCG
TAGGTGGCATCGCCCTCACCCTCGCCGGA
